Addgene plasmid #214096: lenti-GBA-N370S-nick sgRNA
Purpose: Lentiviral vector expressing nicking sgRNA to induce GBA N370S mutation using PE3
Depositing lab: Ting Zhou. Depositing organization: Memorial Sloan-Kettering Cancer Center. Publication: Robust and inducible genome editing via an all-in-one prime editor in human pluripotent stem cells. Wu Y, Zhong A, Sidharta M, Kim TW, Ramirez B, Persily B, Studer L, Zhou T. Nat Commun. 2024 Dec 30;15(1):10824. doi: 10.1038/s41467-024-55104-1. PubMed 39737975.
Backbone
  Vector backbone: lenti-sgRNA blast (Plasmid #104993)
  Vector type: Mammalian Expression, Lentiviral
  Selectable markers: Blasticidin
Growth in bacteria
  Bacterial resistance: Ampicillin, 100 μg/mL
  Growth temperature: 37°C
  Growth strain: NEB Stable
  Copy number: High Copy
Gene/Insert
  Gene/Insert name: KRAS G13A nicking sgRNA
  gRNA/shRNA sequence: ACCCTTACCTACACTCTCTG
  Species: Synthetic
  Promoter: hU6
  Cloning method: Ligation Independent Cloning
  Sequencing primers: 5′ LKO.1 5'
Terms and licenses: Academic/Nonprofit Terms; Industry Terms: Not Available to Industry
How to cite: lenti-GBA-N370S-nick sgRNA was a gift from Ting Zhou (Addgene plasmid # 214096 ; http://n2t.net/addgene:214096 ; RRID:Addgene_214096)
