[The description below was written by a language model from this plasmid's Addgene catalogue record and pLannotate feature annotations shown in this document.]
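Description:
lenti-GBA-N370S-nick sgRNA is a third-generation-style, self-inactivating HIV-1 lentiviral transfer plasmid built on the lenti-sgRNA blast backbone. It delivers a single nicking guide RNA to mammalian cells. In bacteria it is maintained through a high-copy ColE1/pUC origin and selected with ampicillin via the β-lactamase gene. An f1 origin and an SV40/EM7-driven bleomycin/Zeocin resistance cassette also sit in the backbone, outside the viral region. Viral genomic RNA is transcribed from a CMV enhancer/promoter fused to a truncated 5' LTR. The genome carries the Ψ packaging signal with a partial gag sequence, the RRE for Rev-dependent nuclear export, the cPPT/CTS, a WPRE to boost transcript stability and expression, and a ΔU3 3' LTR followed by a bGH polyadenylation signal.

The payload consists of two cassettes in the same orientation. A human U6 RNA polymerase III promoter drives a 20-nt spacer joined to the Streptococcus pyogenes Cas9 guide RNA scaffold. Downstream, an EF-1α core promoter expresses blasticidin S deaminase, so transduced cells can be selected with blasticidin. According to the stated purpose, the guide is the second-strand nicking sgRNA for a PE3 prime-editing strategy intended to install the GBA N370S mutation. It would therefore be used with a prime editor and a matching pegRNA supplied separately, and the associated work was done in human pluripotent stem cells. The catalogue's insert-name field instead reads "KRAS G13A nicking sgRNA", which conflicts with the plasmid name and purpose. The record does not resolve this discrepancy, so the spacer's target should be checked against the intended locus.
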