Features (pLannotate 1.2.2; 32 found; start..end, strand, type, name):
    279..300     -  promoter       SV40 promoter (fragment): SV40 enhancer and early promoter
    304..528     -  polyA_signal   bGH poly(A) signal: bovine growth hormone polyadenylation signal
    560..793     -  LTR            3' LTR (ΔU3): self-inactivating 3' long terminal repeat (LTR) from HIV-1
    795..814     -  misc_feature   cPPT/CTS (fragment): central polypurine tract and central termination sequence of HIV-1
    865..1453    -  misc_feature   WPRE: woodchuck hepatitis virus posttranscriptional regulatory element
   1469..1867    -  CDS            BSD: blasticidin S deaminase; Aspergillus terreus BSD; confers resistance to blasticidin
   1892..2103    -  promoter       EF-1α core promoter: core promoter for human elongation factor EF-1α
   2129..2147    -  CDS            small t antigen (fragment): SV40 (simian virus 40) small t antigen
   2165..2240    -  misc_RNA       gRNA scaffold: guide RNA scaffold for the Streptococcus pyogenes CRISPR/Cas9 system
   2270..2510    -  promoter       U6 promoter: RNA polymerase III promoter for human U6 snRNA
   2561..2678    -  misc_feature   cPPT/CTS: central polypurine tract and central termination sequence of HIV-1
   2728..2828    -  CDS            Rev (fragment): human immunodeficiency virus 1 (HIV-1) Rev protein; rev; enhances nuclear export of unspliced and incompletely spliced viral mRNAs
   3205..3438    -  misc_feature   RRE: The Rev response element (RRE) of HIV-1 allows for Rev-dependent mRNA export from the nucleus to the cytoplasm.
   3584..3947    -  CDS            HIV-1 gag (fragment): gag protein from human immunodeficiency virus 1; gag
   3931..4056    -  misc_feature   HIV-1 Ψ: packaging signal of human immunodeficiency virus type 1
   4103..4283    -  LTR            5' LTR (truncated): truncated 5' long terminal repeat (LTR) from HIV-1
   4301..4500    -  promoter       CMV promoter: human cytomegalovirus (CMV) immediate early promoter
   4501..4880    -  enhancer       CMV enhancer: human cytomegalovirus immediate early enhancer
   5039..5091    +  misc_feature   bom (fragment): basis of mobility region from pBR322
   5150..5254    +  promoter       AmpR promoter: bla
   5255..6115    +  CDS            AmpR: β-lactamase; bla; confers resistance to ampicillin, carbenicillin, and related antibiotics
   6286..6874    +  rep_origin     ori: high-copy-number ColE1/pMB1/pBR322/pUC origin of replication
   7057..7149    +  CDS            lacI (fragment): lac repressor; lacI; The lac repressor binds to the lac operator to inhibit transcription in E. coli. This inhibition can be relieved by adding lactose or isopropyl-β-D-thiogalactopyranoside (IPTG).
   7162..7183    +  protein_bind   CAP binding site: CAP binding activates transcription in the presence of cAMP. E. coli catabolite activator protein
   7198..7228    +  promoter       lac promoter: promoter for the E. coli lac operon
   7236..7252    +  protein_bind   lac operator: The lac repressor binds to the lac operator to inhibit transcription in E. coli. This inhibition can be relieved by adding lactose or isopropyl-β-D-thiogalactopyranoside (IPTG). lac repressor encoded by lacI
   7325..7446    -  polyA_signal   SV40 poly(A) signal: SV40 polyadenylation signal
   7441..7566    -  CDS            ble (fragment): BLE_KLEPN - Experimental evidence at protein level: Swiss-Prot protein existence level 1. Binding protein with a strong affinity to the bleomycin family of antibiotics. Binds to CL990; an antimitotic-antibiotic compound. From Klebsiella pneumoniae.
   7576..7950    -  CDS            BleoR: antibiotic-binding protein; Sh ble from Streptoalloteichus hindustanus; confers resistance to bleomycin, phleomycin, and Zeocin™
   7969..8016    -  promoter       EM7 promoter: synthetic bacterial promoter&nbsp
   8064..8393    -  promoter       SV40 promoter: SV40 enhancer and early promoter
   8407..258     -  rep_origin     f1 ori (across the origin) (sequence partly withheld): f1 bacteriophage origin of replication; arrow indicates direction of (+) strand synthesis
>Addgene plasmid #214096 | lenti-GBA-N370S-nick sgRNA | addgene full sequence | sequence record 429531 | Addgene NGS Result
[41 nt withheld, positions 1-41]
T
[91 nt withheld, positions 43-133]
G
[124 nt withheld, positions 135-258]
GGGGATACCCCCTAGAGCCCCAGCTGGTTCTTTCCGCCTCAGAAGCCATAGAGCCCACCGCATCCCCAGC
ATGCCTGCTATTGTCTTCCCAATCCTCCCCCTTGCTGTCCTGCCCCACCCCACCCCCCAGAATAGAATGA
CACCTACTCAGACAATGCGATGCAATTTCCTCATTTTATTAGGAAAGGACAGTGGGAGTGGCACCTTCCA
GGGTCAAGGAAGGCACGGGGGAGGGGCAAACAACAGATGGCTGGCAACTAGAAGGCACAGTCGAGGCTGA
TCAGCGGGTTTAAACGGGCCCTGCTAGAGATTTTCCACACTGACTAAAAGGGTCTGAGGGATCTCTAGTT
ACCAGAGTCACACAACAGACGGGCACACACTACTTGAAGCACTCAAGGCAAGCTTTATTGAGGCTTAAGC
AGTGGGTTCCCTAGTTAGCCAGAGAGCTCCCAGGCTCAGATCTGGTCTAACCAGAGAGACCCAGTACAAG
CAAAAAGCAGATCTTGTCTTCGTTGGGAGTGAATTAGCCCTTCCAGTCCCCCCTTTTCTTTTAAAAAGTG
GCTAAGATCTACAGCTGCCTTGTAAGTCATTGGTCTTAAAGTCGACGCGGGGAGGCGGCCCAAAGGGAGA
TCCGACTCGTCTGAGGGCGAAGGCGAAGACGCGGAAGAGGCCGCAGAGCCGGCAGCAGGCCGCGGGAAGG
AAGGTCCGCTGGATTGAGGGCCGAAGGGACGTAGCAGAAGGACGTCCCGCGCAGAATCCAGGTGGCAACA
CAGGCGAGCAGCCAAGGAAAGGACGATGATTTCCCCGACAACACCACGGAATTGTCAGTGCCCAACAGCC
GAGCCCCTGTCCAGCAGCGGGCAAGGCAGGCGGCGATGAGTTCCGCCGTGGCAATAGGGAGGGGGAAAGC
GAAAGTCCCGGAAAGGAGCTGACAGGTGGTGGCAATGCCCCAACCAGTGGGGGTTGCGTCAGCAAACACA
GTGCACACCACGCCACGTTGCCTGACAACGGGCCACAACTCCTCATAAAGAGACAGCAACCAGGATTTAT
ACAAGGAGGAGAAAATGAAAGCCATACGGGAAGCAATAGCATGATACAAAGGCATTAAAGCAGCGTATCC
ACATAGCGTAAAAGGAGCAACATAGTTAAGAATACCAGTCAATCTTTCACAAATTTTGTAATCCAGAGGT
TGATTGTCGACTTAACGCGTTTAGCCCTCCCACACATAACCAGAGGGCAGCAATTCACGAATCCCAACTG
CCGTCGGCTGTCCATCACTGTCCTTCACTATGGCTTTGATCCCAGGATGCAGATCGAGAAGCACCTGTCG
GCACCGTCCGCAGGGGCTCAAGATGCCCCTGTTCTCATTTCCGATCGCGACGATACAAGTCAGGTTGCCA
GCTGCCGCAGCAGCAGCAGTGCCCAGCACCACGAGTTCTGCACAAGGTCCCCCAGTAAAATGATATACAT
TGACACCAGTGAAGATGCGGCCGTCGCTAGAGAGAGCTGCGCTGGCGACGCTGTAGTCTTCAGAGATGGG
GATGCTGTTGATTGTAGCCGTTGCTCTTTCAATGAGGGTGGATTCTTCTTGAGACAAAGGCTTGGCCATG
GTGGCAGCGCTCTAGAACCGGTCCTGTGTTCTGGCGGCAAACCCGTTGCGAAAAAGAACGTTCACGGCGA
CTACTGCACTTATATACGGTTCTCCCCCACCCTCGGGAAAAAGGCGGAGCCAGTACACGACATCACTTTC
CCAGTTTACCCCGCGCCACCTTCTCTAGGCACCGGATCAATTGCCGACCCCTCCCCCCAACTTCTCGGGG
ACTGTGGGCGATGTGCGCTCTGCCCACTGACGGGCACCGGAGCCAATTCCCACTCCTTTCAAGACCTAGC
TAGCGAATTCAAAAAAGCACCGACTCGGTGCCACTTTTTCAAGTTGATAACGGACTAGCCTTATTTTAAC
TTGCTATTTCTAGCTCTAAAACCAGAGAGTGTAGGTAAGGGTCGGTGTTTCGTCCTTTCCACAAGATATA
TAAAGCCAAGAAATCGAAATACTTTCAAGTTACGGTAAGCATATGATAGTCCATTTTAAAACATAATTTT
AAAACTGCAAACTACCCAAGAAATTATTACTTTCTACGTCACGTATTTTGTACTAATATCTTTGTGTTTA
CAGTCAAATTAATTCTAATTATCTCTCTAACAGCCTTGTATCGTATATGCAAATATGAAGGAATCATGGG
AAATAGGCCCTCGGTACCTTAATTAACCAAACTGGATCTCTGCTGTCCCTGTAATAAACCCGAAAATTTT
GAATTTTTGTAATTTGTTTTTGTAATTCTTTAGTTTGTATGTCTGTTGCTATTATGTCTACTATTCTTTC
CCCTGCACTGTACCCCCCAATCCCCCCTTTTCTTTTAAAATTGTGGATGAATACTGCCATTTGTCTGCAG
AATTGGCGCACGCAGTGCCGATCCGTTCACTAATCGAATGGATCTGTCTCTGTCTCTCTCTCCACCTTCT
TCTTCTATTCCTTCGGGCCTGTCGGGTCCCCTCGGGGTTGGGAGGTGGGTCTGAAACGATAATGGTGAAT
ATCCCTGCCTAACTCTATTCACTATAGAAAGTACAGCAAAAACTATTCTTAAACCTACCAAGCCTCCTAC
TATCATTATGAATAATTTTATATACCACAGCCAATTTGTTATGTTAAACCAATTCCACAAACTTGCCCAT
TTATCTAATTCCAATAATTCTTGTTCATTCTTTTCTTGCTGGTTTTGCGATTCTTCAATTAAGGAGTGTA
TTAAGCTTGTGTAATTGTTAATTTCTCTGTCCCACTCCATCCAGGTCGTGTGATTCCAAATCTGTTCCAG
AGATTTATTACTCCAACTAGCATTCCAAGGCACAGCAGTGGTGCAAATGAGTTTTCCAGAGCAACCCCAA
ATCCCCAGGAGCTGTTGATCCTTTAGGTATCTTTCCACAGCCAGGATTCTTGCCTGGAGCTGCTTGATGC
CCCAGACTGTGAGTTGCAACAGATGCTGTTGCGCCTCAATAGCCCTCAGCAAATTGTTCTGCTGCTGCAC
TATACCAGACAATAATTGTCTGGCCTGTACCGTCAGCGTCATTGACGCTGCGCCCATAGTGCTTCCTGCT
GCTCCCAAGAACCCAAGGAACAAAGCTCCTATTCCCACTGCTCTTTTTTCTCTCTGCACCACTCTTCTCT
TTGCCTTGGTGGGTGCTACTCCTAATGGTTCAATTTTTACTACTTTATATTTATATAATTCACTTCTCCA
ATTGTCCCTCATATCTCCTCCTCCAGGTCTGAAGATCAGCGGCCGCTTGCTGTGCGGTGGTCTTACTTTT
GTTTTGCTCTTCCTCTATCTTGTCTAAAGCTTCCTTGGTGTCTTTTATCTCTATCCTTTGATGCACACAA
TAGAGGGTTGCTACTGTATTATATAATGATCTAAGTTCTTCTGATCCTGTCTGAAGGGATGGTTGTAGCT
GTCCCAGTATTTGTCTACAGCCTTCTGATGTTTCTAACAGGCCAGGATTAACTGCGAATCGTTCTAGCTC
CCTGCTTGCCCATACTATATGTTTTAATTTATATTTTTTCTTTCCCCCTGGCCTTAACCGAATTTTTTCC
CATCGCGATCTAATTCTCCCCCGCTTAATACTGACGCTCTCGCACCCATCTCTCTCCTTCTAGCCTCCGC
TAGTCAAAATTTTTGGCGTACTCACCAGTCGCCGCCCCTCGCCTCTTGCCGTGCGCGCTTCAGCAAGCCG
AGTCCTGCGTCGAGAGAGCTCCTCTGGTTTCCCTTTCGCTTTCAAGTCCCTGTTCGGGCGCCACTGCTAG
AGATTTTCCACACTGACTAAAAGGGTCTGAGGGATCTCTAGTTACCAGAGTCACACAACAGACGGGCACA
CACTACTTGAAGCACTCAAGGCAAGCTTTATTGAGGCTTAAGCAGTGGGTTCCCTAGTTAGCCAGAGAGC
TCCCAGGCTCAGATCTGGTCTAACCAGAGAGACCCAGTACAGGCAAAACGCGCTGCTTATATAGACCTCC
CACCGTACACGCCTACCGCCCATTTGCGTCAATGGGGCGGAGTTGTTACGACATTTTGGAAAGTCCCGTT
GATTTTGGTGCCAAAACAAACTCCCATTGACGTCAATGGGGTGGAGACTTGGAAATCCCCGTGAGTCAAA
CCGCTATCCACGCCCATTGATGTACTGCCAAAACCGCATCACCATGGTAATAGCGATGACTAATACGTAG
ATGTACTGCCAAGTAGGAAAGTCCCATAAGGTCATGTACTGGGCATAATGCCAGGCGGGCCATTTACCGT
CATTGACGTCAATAGGGGGCGTACTTGGCATATGATACACTTGATGTACTGCCAAGTGGGCAGTTTACCG
TAAATACTCCACCCATTGACGTCAATGGAAAGTCCCTATTGGCGTTACTATGGGAACATACGTCATTATT
GACGTCAATGGGCGGGGGTCGTTGGGCGGTCAGCCAGGCGGGCCATTTACCGTAAGTTATGTAACGCGGA
ACTCCATATATGGGCTATGAACTAATGACCCCGTAATTGATTACTATTAATAACTAGTCAATAATCAATG
TCAACGCGCGCGTATATCTGGCCCGTACATCGCGAAGCAGCGCAAAACGCCTAACCCTAAGCAGATTCTT
CATGCAATTGTCGGTCAAGCCTTGCCTTGTTGTAGCTTAAATTTTGCTCGCGCACTACTCAGCGACCTCC
AACACACAAGCAGGGAGCAGATACTGGCTTAACTATGCGGCATCAGAGCAGATTGTACTGAGAGTGCACC
ATAGGGGATCGGGAGATCTCCCGATCCGTCGACGTCAGGTGGCACTTTTCGGGGAAATGTGCGCGGAACC
CCTATTTGTTTATTTTTCTAAATACATTCAAATATGTATCCGCTCATGAGACAATAACCCTGATAAATGC
TTCAATAATATTGAAAAAGGAAGAGTATGAGTATTCAACATTTCCGTGTCGCCCTTATTCCCTTTTTTGC
GGCATTTTGCCTTCCTGTTTTTGCTCACCCAGAAACGCTGGTGAAAGTAAAAGATGCTGAAGATCAGTTG
GGTGCACGAGTGGGTTACATCGAACTGGATCTCAACAGCGGTAAGATCCTTGAGAGTTTTCGCCCCGAAG
AACGTTTTCCAATGATGAGCACTTTTAAAGTTCTGCTATGTGGCGCGGTATTATCCCGTATTGACGCCGG
GCAAGAGCAACTCGGTCGCCGCATACACTATTCTCAGAATGACTTGGTTGAGTACTCACCAGTCACAGAA
AAGCATCTTACGGATGGCATGACAGTAAGAGAATTATGCAGTGCTGCCATAACCATGAGTGATAACACTG
CGGCCAACTTACTTCTGACAACGATCGGAGGACCGAAGGAGCTAACCGCTTTTTTGCACAACATGGGGGA
TCATGTAACTCGCCTTGATCGTTGGGAACCGGAGCTGAATGAAGCCATACCAAACGACGAGCGTGACACC
ACGATGCCTGTAGCAATGGCAACAACGTTGCGCAAACTATTAACTGGCGAACTACTTACTCTAGCTTCCC
GGCAACAATTAATAGACTGGATGGAGGCGGATAAAGTTGCAGGACCACTTCTGCGCTCGGCCCTTCCGGC
TGGCTGGTTTATTGCTGATAAATCTGGAGCCGGTGAGCGTGGGTCTCGCGGTATCATTGCAGCACTGGGG
CCAGATGGTAAGCCCTCCCGTATCGTAGTTATCTACACGACGGGGAGTCAGGCAACTATGGATGAACGAA
ATAGACAGATCGCTGAGATAGGTGCCTCACTGATTAAGCATTGGTAACTGTCAGACCAAGTTTACTCATA
TATACTTTAGATTGATTTAAAACTTCATTTTTAATTTAAAAGGATCTAGGTGAAGATCCTTTTTGATAAT
CTCATGACCAAAATCCCTTAACGTGAGTTTTCGTTCCACTGAGCGTCAGACCCCGTAGAAAAGATCAAAG
GATCTTCTTGAGATCCTTTTTTTCTGCGCGTAATCTGCTGCTTGCAAACAAAAAAACCACCGCTACCAGC
GGTGGTTTGTTTGCCGGATCAAGAGCTACCAACTCTTTTTCCGAAGGTAACTGGCTTCAGCAGAGCGCAG
ATACCAAATACTGTTCTTCTAGTGTAGCCGTAGTTAGGCCACCACTTCAAGAACTCTGTAGCACCGCCTA
CATACCTCGCTCTGCTAATCCTGTTACCAGTGGCTGCTGCCAGTGGCGATAAGTCGTGTCTTACCGGGTT
GGACTCAAGACGATAGTTACCGGATAAGGCGCAGCGGTCGGGCTGAACGGGGGGTTCGTGCACACAGCCC
AGCTTGGAGCGAACGACCTACACCGAACTGAGATACCTACAGCGTGAGCTATGAGAAAGCGCCACGCTTC
CCGAAGGGAGAAAGGCGGACAGGTATCCGGTAAGCGGCAGGGTCGGAACAGGAGAGCGCACGAGGGAGCT
TCCAGGGGGAAACGCCTGGTATCTTTATAGTCCTGTCGGGTTTCGCCACCTCTGACTTGAGCGTCGATTT
TTGTGATGCTCGTCAGGGGGGCGGAGCCTATGGAAAAACGCCAGCAACGCGGCCTTTTTACGGTTCCTGG
CCTTTTGCTGGCCTTTTGCTCACATGTTCTTTCCTGCGTTATCCCCTGATTCTGTGGATAACCGTATTAC
CGCCTTTGAGTGAGCTGATACCGCTCGCCGCAGCCGAACGACCGAGCGCAGCGAGTCAGTGAGCGAGGAA
GCGGAAGAGCGCCCAATACGCAAACCGCCTCTCCCCGCGCGTTGGCCGATTCATTAATGCAGCTGGCACG
ACAGGTTTCCCGACTGGAAAGCGGGCAGTGAGCGCAACGCAATTAATGTGAGTTAGCTCACTCATTAGGC
ACCCCAGGCTTTACACTTTATGCTTCCGGCTCGTATGTTGTGTGGAATTGTGAGCGGATAACAATTTCAC
ACAGGAAACAGCTATGACCATGATTACGCCAAGCTCTAGCTAGAGGTCGACGGTATACAGACATGATAAG
ATACATTGATGAGTTTGGACAAACCACAACTAGAATGCAGTGAAAAAAATGCTTTATTTGTGAAATTTGT
GATGCTATTGCTTTATTTGTAACCATTATAAGCTGCAATAAACAAGTTGGGGTGGGCGAAGAACTCCAGC
ATGAGATCCCCGCGCTGGAGGATCATCCAGCCGGCGTCCCGGAAAACGATTCCGAAGCCCAACCTTTCAT
AGAAGGCGGCGGTGGAATCGAAATCTCGTAGCACGTGTCAGTCCTGCTCCTCGGCCACGAAGTGCACGCA
GTTGCCGGCCGGGTCGCGCAGGGCGAACTCCCGCCCCCACGGCTGCTCGCCGATCTCGGTCATGGCCGGC
CCGGAGGCGTCCCGGAAGTTCGTGGACACGACCTCCGACCACTCGGCGTACAGCTCGTCCAGGCCGCGCA
CCCACACCCAGGCCAGGGTGTTGTCCGGCACCACCTGGTCCTGGACCGCGCTGATGAACAGGGTCACGTC
GTCCCGGACCACACCGGCGAAGTCGTCCTCCACGAAGTCCCGGGAGAACCCGAGCCGGTCGGTCCAGAAC
TCGACCGCTCCGGCGACGTCGCGCGCGGTGAGCACCGGAACGGCACTGGTCAACTTGGCCATGGTTTAGT
TCCTCACCTTGTCGTATTATACTATGCCGATATACTATGCCGATGATTAATTGTCAACACGTGCTGATCA
GATCCGAAAATGGATATACAAGCTCCCGGGAGCTTTTTGCAAAAGCCTAGGCCTCCAAAAAAGCCTCCTC
ACTACTTCTGGAATAGCTCAGAGGCAGAGGCGGCCTCGGCCTCTGCATAAATAAAAAAAATTAGTCAGCC
ATGGGGCGGAGAATGGGCGGAACTGGGCGGAGTTAGGGGCGGGATGGGCGGAGTTAGGGGCGGGACTATG
GTTGCTGACTAATTGAGATGCATGCTTTGCATACTTCTGCCTGCTGGGGAGCCTGGGGACTTTCCACACC
TGGTTGCTGACTAATTGAGATGCATGCTTTGCATACTTCTGCCTGCTGGGGAGCCTGGGGACTTTCCACA
CCCTAACTGACACACATTCCACAGAATTAATTCGCGTTAAATTTTTGTTAAATCAGCTCATTTTTTAACC
AATAGGCCGAAATCGGCAAAATCCCTTATAAATCAAAAGAATAGACCGAGATAGGGT
[37 nt withheld, positions 8506-8542]
AAAGAACGTGGACTCCAACGTCAAAGGGCGAAAAA
